>Addgene plasmid #240648 | pCAG1.1-Galntl5 (20 kDa)-3xHA | addgene full sequence | sequence record 484669 | Addgene NGS Result
GAGCTCATCGATACTCGACATTGATTATTGACTAGTTATTAATAGTAATCAATTACGGGGTCATTAGTTC
ATAGCCCATATATGGAGTTCCGCGTTACATAACTTACGGTAAATGGCCCGCCTGGCTGACCGCCCAACGA
CCCCCGCCCATTGACGTCAATAATGACGTATGTTCCCATAGTAACGCCAATAGGGACTTTCCATTGACGT
CAATGGGTGGAGTATTTACGGTAAACTGCCCACTTGGCAGTACATCAAGTGTATCATATGCCAAGTACGC
CCCCTATTGACGTCAATGACGGTAAATGGCCCGCCTGGCATTATGCCCAGTACATGACCTTATGGGACTT
TCCTACTTGGCAGTACATCTACGTATTAGTCATCGCTATTACCATGGTCGAGGTGAGCCCCACGTTCTGC
TTCACTCTCCCCATCTCCCCCCCCTCCCCACCCCCAATTTTGTATTTATTTATTTTTTAATTATTTTGTG
CAGCGATGGGGGCGGGGGGGGGGGGGGGGGCGGGCCAGGGCGGGGGGGGGGGGGGGGGGGGGGGGGGGGG
GGGGGGGGGGGGGGGGGGCGAGGCGGAGAGGTGCGGCGGCAGCCAATCAGAGCGGCGCGCTCCGAAAGTT
TCCTTTTATGGCGAGGCGGCGGCGGCGGCGGCCCTATAAAAAGCGAAGCGCGCGGCGGGCGGGAGTCGCT
GCGCGCTGCCTTCGCCCCGTGCCCCGCTCCGCCGCCGCCTCGCGCCGCCCGCCCCGGCTCTGACTGACCG
CGTTACTCCCACAGGTGAGCGGGCGGGACGGCCCTTCTCCTCCGGGCTGTAATTAGCGCTTGGTTTAATG
ACGGCTTGTTTCTTTTCTGTGGCTGCGTGAAAGCCTTGAGGGGCTCCGGGAGGGCCCTTTGTGCGGGGGG
AGCGGCTCGGGGGGTGCGTGCGTGTGTGTGTGCGTGGGGAGCGCCGCGTGCGGCTCCGCGCTGCCCGGCG
GCTGTGAGCGCTGCGGGCGCGGCGCGGGGCTTTGTGCGCTCCGCAGTGTGCGCGAGGGGAGCGCGGCCGG
GGGCGGTGCCCCGCGGTGCGGGGGGGGCTGCGAGGGGAACAAAGGCTGCGTGCGGGGTGTGTGCGTGGGG
GGGTGAGCAGGGGGTGTGGGCGCGTCGGTCGGGCTGCAACCCCCCCTGCACCCCCCTCCCCGAGTTGCTG
AGCACGGCCCGGCTTCGGGTGCGGGGCTCCGTACGGGGCGTGGCGCGGGGCTCGCCGTGCCGGGCGGGGG
GTGGCGGCAGGTGGGGGTGCCGGGCGGGGCGGGGCCGCCTCGGGCCGGGGAGGGCTCGGGGGAGGGGCGC
GGCGGCCCCCGGAGCGCCGGCGGCTGTCGAGGCGCGGCGAGCCGCAGCCATTGCCTTTTATGGTAATCGT
GCGAGAGGGCGCAGGGACTTCCTTTGTCCCAAATCTGTGCGGAGCCGAAATCTGGGAGGCGCCGCCGCAC
CCCCTCTAGCGGGCGCGGGGCGAAGCGGTGCGGCGCCGGCAGGAAGGAAATGGGCGGGGAGGGCCTTCGT
GCGTCGCCGCGCCGCCGTCCCCTTCTCCCTCTCCAGCCTCGGGGCTGTCCGCGGGGGGACGGCTGCCTTC
GGGGGGGACGGGGCAGGGCGGGGTTCGGCTTCTGGCGTGTGACCGGCGGCTCTAGCCTCTGCTAACCATG
TTCATGCCTTCTTCTTTTTCCTACAGCTCCTGGGCAACGTGCTGGTTATTGTGCTGTCTCATCATTTTGG
CAAATCTAGAATCGATGCGGCCGCAGTCGACAAGCTTGCCGCCATGGCTTTTGACTGGAATCTGAATCTC
AGATGGGACAATGTTTTCGCATATGAGTTGGACGGCCCAGAAGGACCAAGTACACCTATCCGGTCACCTG
CAATGACAGGAGGAATTTTTGCTATAAACAGACATTATTTTAATGAACTTGGACAATATGACAACGGCAT
GGATATTTGTGGAGGAGAAAATGTGGAACTTTCGCTAAGAATCTGGATGTGTGGAGGCCAGCTCTTCATA
CTCCCTTGCTCTCGGGTTGGATATAACAGTAAGGCGCTGAGTCAACACAGGCGTGCAAACCAGAGTGCCT
TGTCAAGGAATTTACTGCGAGTGGTTCACGTCTGGCTAGATGAATACAAGGGAAACTTTTTTCTTCAAAG
ACCTTCTTTGACATACGTTTCCTGTGGAAATATTAGTGAGCGCGTGGAATTAAGGAAACGCCTGGGTTGC
AAGTCATTCCAGTGGTATTTGGATAATATCTTTCCAGAGTTGGAGCCATTTAACACAGAGAGGAAAAGGA
AAAAAAATCGTTTCGAATTCGATATCGGGGGCGGGGGCTACCCATACGATGTTCCTGACTATGCGGGCTA
TCCCTATGACGTCCCGGACTATGCAGGATCCTATCCATATGACGTTCCAGATTACGCTTAGCTCGAGACT
CCTCAGGTGCAGGCTGCCTATCAGAAGGTGGTGGCTGGTGTGGCCAATGCCCTGGCTCACAAATACCACT
GAGATCTTTTTCCCTCTGCCAAAAATTATGGGGACATCATGAAGCCCCTTGAGCATCTGACTTCTGGCTA
ATAAAGGAAATTTATTTTCATTGCAATAGTGTGTTGGAATTTTTTGTGTCTCTCACTCGGAAGGACATAT
GGGAGGGCAAATCATTTAAAACATCAGAATGAGTATTTGGTTTAGAGTTTGGCAACATATGCCCATATGC
TGGCTGCCATGAACAAAGGTTGGCTATAAAGAGGTCATCAGTATATGAAACAGCCCCCTGCTGTCCATTC
CTTATTCCATAGAAAAGCCTTGACTTGAGGTTAGATTTTTTTTATATTTTGTTTTGTGTTATTTTTTTCT
TTAACATCCCTAAAATTTTCCTTACATGTTTTACTAGCCAGATTTTTCCTCCTCTCCTGACTACTCCCAG
TCATAGCTGTCCCTCTTCTCTTATGAAGATCCCTCGACTTAATTAAGGTACCCAATTCGCCCTATAGTGA
GTCGTATTACGCGCGCTCACTGGCCGTCGTTTTACAACGTCGTGACTGGGAAAACCCTGGCGTTACCCAA
CTTAATCGCCTTGCAGCACATCCCCCTTTCGCCAGCTGGCGTAATAGCGAAGAGGCCCGCACCGATCGCC
CTTCCCAACAGTTGCGCAGCCTGAATGGCGAATGGG
[124 nt withheld, positions 3187-3310]
C
[91 nt withheld, positions 3312-3402]
A
[49 nt withheld, positions 3404-3452]
CCTTTGACGTTGGAGTCCACGTTCTTT
[37 nt withheld, positions 3480-3516]
ACCCTATCTCGGTCTATTCTTTTGATTTATAAGGGATTTTGCCGATTTCGGCCTATTGGTTAAAAAATGA
GCTGATTTAACAAAAATTTAACGCGAATTTTAACAAAATATTAACGCTTACAATTTAGGTGGCACTTTTC
GGGGAAATGTGCGCGGAACCCCTATTTGTTTATTTTTCTAAATACATTCAAATATGTATCCGCTCATGAG
ACAATAACCCTGATAAATGCTTCAATAATATTGAAAAAGGAAGAGTATGAGTATTCAACATTTCCGTGTC
GCCCTTATTCCCTTTTTTGCGGCATTTTGCCTTCCTGTTTTTGCTCACCCAGAAACGCTGGTGAAAGTAA
AAGATGCTGAAGATCAGTTGGGTGCACGAGTGGGTTACATCGAACTGGATCTCAACAGCGGTAAGATCCT
TGAGAGTTTTCGCCCCGAAGAACGTTTTCCAATGATGAGCACTTTTAAAGTTCTGCTATGTGGCGCGGTA
TTATCCCGTATTGACGCCGGGCAAGAGCAACTCGGTCGCCGCATACACTATTCTCAGAATGACTTGGTTG
AGTACTCACCAGTCACAGAAAAGCATCTTACGGATGGCATGACAGTAAGAGAATTATGCAGTGCTGCCAT
AACCATGAGTGATAACACTGCGGCCAACTTACTTCTGACAACGATCGGAGGACCGAAGGAGCTAACCGCT
TTTTTGCACAACATGGGGGATCATGTAACTCGCCTTGATCGTTGGGAACCGGAGCTGAATGAAGCCATAC
CAAACGACGAGCGTGACACCACGATGCCTGTAGCAATGGCAACAACGTTGCGCAAACTATTAACTGGCGA
ACTACTTACTCTAGCTTCCCGGCAACAATTAATAGACTGGATGGAGGCGGATAAAGTTGCAGGACCACTT
CTGCGCTCGGCCCTTCCGGCTGGCTGGTTTATTGCTGATAAATCTGGAGCCGGTGAGCGTGGGTCTCGCG
GTATCATTGCAGCACTGGGGCCAGATGGTAAGCCCTCCCGTATCGTAGTTATCTACACGACGGGGAGTCA
GGCAACTATGGATGAACGAAATAGACAGATCGCTGAGATAGGTGCCTCACTGATTAAGCATTGGTAACTG
TCAGACCAAGTTTACTCATATATACTTTAGATTGATTTAAAACTTCATTTTTAATTTAAAAGGATCTAGG
TGAAGATCCTTTTTGATAATCTCATGACCAAAATCCCTTAACGTGAGTTTTCGTTCCACTGAGCGTCAGA
CCCCGTAGAAAAGATCAAAGGATCTTCTTGAGATCCTTTTTTTCTGCGCGTAATCTGCTGCTTGCAAACA
AAAAAACCACCGCTACCAGCGGTGGTTTGTTTGCCGGATCAAGAGCTACCAACTCTTTTTCCGAAGGTAA
CTGGCTTCAGCAGAGCGCAGATACCAAATACTGTTCTTCTAGTGTAGCCGTAGTTAGGCCACCACTTCAA
GAACTCTGTAGCACCGCCTACATACCTCGCTCTGCTAATCCTGTTACCAGTGGCTGCTGCCAGTGGCGAT
AAGTCGTGTCTTACCGGGTTGGACTCAAGACGATAGTTACCGGATAAGGCGCAGCGGTCGGGCTGAACGG
GGGGTTCGTGCACACAGCCCAGCTTGGAGCGAACGACCTACACCGAACTGAGATACCTACAGCGTGAGCT
ATGAGAAAGCGCCACGCTTCCCGAAGGGAGAAAGGCGGACAGGTATCCGGTAAGCGGCAGGGTCGGAACA
GGAGAGCGCACGAGGGAGCTTCCAGGGGGAAACGCCTGGTATCTTTATAGTCCTGTCGGGTTTCGCCACC
TCTGACTTGAGCGTCGATTTTTGTGATGCTCGTCAGGGGGGCGGAGCCTATGGAAAAACGCCAGCAACGC
GGCCTTTTTACGGTTCCTGGCCTTTTGCTGGCCTTTTGCTCACATGTTCTTTCCTGCGTTATCCCCTGAT
TCTGTGGATAACCGTATTACCGCCTTTGAGTGAGCTGATACCGCTCGCCGCAGCCGAACGACCGAGCGCA
GCGAGTCAGTGAGCGAGGAAGCGGAAGAGCGCCCAATACGCAAACCGCCTCTCCCCGCGCGTTGGCCGAT
TCATTAATGCAGCTGGCACGACAGGTTTCCCGACTGGAAAGCGGGCAGTGAGCGCAACGCAATTAATGTG
AGTTAGCTCACTCATTAGGCACCCCAGGCTTTACACTTTATGCTTCCGGCTCGTATGTTGTGTGGAATTG
TGAGCGGATAACAATTTCACACAGGAAACAGCTATGACCATGATTACGCCAAGCGCGCAATTAACCCTCA
CTAAAGGGAACAAAAGCTG
Features (pLannotate 1.2.2; 19 found; start..end, strand, type, name):
     17..396     +  enhancer       CMV enhancer: human cytomegalovirus immediate early enhancer
    398..519     +  promoter       chicken β-actin promoter (fragment): contains a 21-bp deletion relative to the standard chicken β-actin promoter
    535..691     +  promoter       chicken β-actin promoter (fragment): contains a 21-bp deletion relative to the standard chicken β-actin promoter
    692..1706    +  intron         chimeric intron: chimera between introns from chicken β-actin and rabbit β-globin
   1761..2324    +  CDS            Galntl5 (fragment): GLTL5_MOUSE - Also known as Galnt15. Experimental evidence at protein level: Swiss-Prot protein existence level 1. Probable inactive glycosyltransferase required during spermatid development. May participate in protein loading into the acrosomes and accumulation of ubiquitin-proteasome systems around the head-tail coupling apparatus region. From Mus musculus (Mouse).
   2349..2438    +  CDS            3xHA: three tandem HA epitope tags
   2448..2519    +  CDS            HBB (fragment): HBB_PONPY - Experimental evidence at transcript level: Swiss-Prot protein existence level 2. Involved in oxygen transport from the lung to the various peripheral tissues. From Pongo pygmaeus (Bornean orangutan).
   2590..2645    +  polyA_signal   β-globin poly(A) signal: rabbit β-globin polyadenylation signal (Gil and Proudfoot, 1987)
   3001..3019    -  promoter       T7 promoter: promoter for bacteriophage T7 RNA polymerase
   3027..3182    +  CDS            lacZα (fragment): LacZα fragment of β-galactosidase; lacZ fragment
   3187..3615    +  rep_origin     f1 ori (sequence partly withheld): f1 bacteriophage origin of replication; arrow indicates direction of (+) strand synthesis
   3668..3772    +  promoter       AmpR promoter: bla
   3773..4633    +  CDS            AmpR: β-lactamase; bla; confers resistance to ampicillin, carbenicillin, and related antibiotics
   4804..5392    +  rep_origin     ori: high-copy-number ColE1/pMB1/pBR322/pUC origin of replication
   5575..5667    +  CDS            lacI (fragment): lac repressor; lacI; The lac repressor binds to the lac operator to inhibit transcription in E. coli. This inhibition can be relieved by adding lactose or isopropyl-β-D-thiogalactopyranoside (IPTG).
   5680..5701    +  protein_bind   CAP binding site: CAP binding activates transcription in the presence of cAMP. E. coli catabolite activator protein
   5716..5746    +  promoter       lac promoter: promoter for the E. coli lac operon
   5754..5770    +  protein_bind   lac operator: The lac repressor binds to the lac operator to inhibit transcription in E. coli. This inhibition can be relieved by adding lactose or isopropyl-β-D-thiogalactopyranoside (IPTG). lac repressor encoded by lacI
   5815..5833    +  promoter       T3 promoter: promoter for bacteriophage T3 RNA polymerase
