[The description below was written by a language model from this plasmid's Addgene catalogue record and pLannotate feature annotations shown in this document.]
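Description:
pCAG1.1-Galntl5 (20 kDa)-3xHA is a mammalian expression plasmid built on the pCAG1.1 backbone, carrying a truncated mouse Galntl5 coding sequence under the CAG promoter. It is propagated in E. coli as a high-copy plasmid through a ColE1/pUC-type origin and selected with ampicillin via the bla (AmpR) gene. The backbone also retains an f1 phage origin, T7 and T3 promoters, and remnants of the lac region (lacZα and lacI fragments, CAP site, lac promoter and operator). These are typical leftovers of a phagemid-derived cloning vector and play no role in mammalian expression. No mammalian selection marker is annotated, which suggests use by transient transfection. The catalogue gives a total size of 5817 bp, whereas the sequenced record is 5845 nt, a small discrepancy the record does not explain.

The expression cassette consists of the CMV immediate-early enhancer, the chicken β-actin promoter and a chimeric chicken β-actin/rabbit β-globin intron, which together form the strong, broadly active CAG promoter. Downstream, cloned between HindIII and XhoI sites, is a 654 bp insert encoding the C-terminal portion (about 20 kDa) of mouse Galntl5 variant 1, fused at its C terminus to three tandem HA epitopes for antibody-based detection or pull-down. Transcripts are terminated by the rabbit β-globin polyadenylation signal; the short "HBB" match just before it most likely reflects β-globin-derived 3′ sequence rather than an intended coding element. Galntl5 is annotated as a probable inactive glycosyltransferase needed during spermatid development. The associated publication concerns GALNTL5 binding to GalNAc and its role in sperm migration and zona pellucida binding, so this fragment is plausibly meant for expressing and characterising the tagged C-terminal region in cultured cells, although the record does not specify the experiment.
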