Addgene plasmid #240648: pCAG1.1-Galntl5 (20 kDa)-3xHA
Purpose: The nucleotides coding 20 kDa from the C-terminus of mouse Galntl5 variant #1 and 3xHA tag sequence were inserted under the CAG promoter.
Depositing lab: Taichi Noda. Depositing organization: Kumamoto University. Publication: GALNTL5 binds GalNAc and is required for migration through the uterotubal junction and sperm-zona pellucida binding. Noda T, Uriu R, Mashiko D, Shinohara H, Qu Y, Taira A, Matzuk RM, Tahala D, Nakano M, Araki K, Yu Z, Zhang Y, Matzuk MM, Ikawa M. Nat Commun. 2025 Sep 17;16(1):8264. doi: 10.1038/s41467-025-63805-4. PubMed 40962834.
Backbone
  Vector backbone: pCAG1.1
  Backbone manufacturer: kindly gifted from Dr Masahito Ikawa (Addgene Plasmid ID #173685)
  Backbone size w/o insert (bp): 5180
  Total vector size (bp): 5817
  Vector type: Mammalian Expression
Growth in bacteria
  Bacterial resistance: Ampicillin, 100 μg/mL
  Growth temperature: 37°C
  Growth strain: DH5alpha
  Copy number: High Copy
Gene/Insert
  Gene/Insert name: UDP-N-acetyl-alpha-D-galactosamine:polypeptide N-acetylgalactosaminyltransferase-like 5 (alt names: Galntl5; 1700021B12Rik)
  Species: M. musculus (mouse)
  Insert size (bp): 654
  GenBank ID: ENSMUSG00000028938
  Entrez Gene: Galntl5 (a.k.a. 1700021B12Rik, Galnt15)
  Promoter: CAG
  Tag / fusion protein: 3xHA (C terminal on insert)
  Cloning method: Restriction Enzyme; 5′ cloning site HindIII (not destroyed); 3′ cloning site XhoI (not destroyed)
  Sequencing primers: 5′ GCCTTCTTCTTTTTCCTACAGC; 3′ GAAGTCAGATGCTCAAGGGG
Terms and licenses: Academic/Nonprofit Terms; Industry Terms: Not Available to Industry
How to cite: pCAG1.1-Galntl5 (20 kDa)-3xHA was a gift from Taichi Noda (Addgene plasmid # 240648 ; http://n2t.net/addgene:240648 ; RRID:Addgene_240648)
